>Addgene plasmid #220645 | AiP1376 - pAAV-AiE2147m-minBG-SYFP2-WPRE-BGHpA | addgene full sequence | sequence record 461988 | Addgene NGS Result
CCTGCAGGCAGCTGCGCGCTCGCTCGCTCACTGAGGCCGCCCGGGCGTCGGGCGACCTTTGGTCGCCCGG
CCTCAGTGAGCGAGCGAGCGCGCAGAGAGGGAGTGGCCAACTCCATCACTAGGGGTTCCTGCGGCCGCAC
GCGTCTGTGCAAGATTCTGATGTAAGTCGAGACCTAAACAGCCGCCGTGGAGGTCATAGTCCTAGTCAGG
TTCCTGCGCAGAGGCCCTAAGCTGCCGAGTGACAAGCAGAAGGGTGAGTGGAGGCAATGACAGTCATCTG
GCAGGGAGGAGGAACGCCAGACTCCTTGGAATGCTGTGGTGGTTTTCTTTAAAGTTGTTCCCCATGGGAA
TCAAGGCAGTCATCCCAGGGGGTGGGGGGAAAGGGTTTAAGACTTCCTTCCTCAGAAAAGGACACTGCTA
CTGTACTGCAGCTGCAAGGGAATGCCTGCTATGTTGTGGTTGATGCTGACCCAGGATGGAATGCAGATGA
AGGATGCTTTTAGGAAACAAGTCTGCTTGGAATGCTGGGTGGCAATCCTTAGCTTTTGGTCGAGTGGAAG
CCTGGCCTCACTTGTCAACAATGAAAACTAGGTTGGTTAGAACCTAATAGACTCCCTGGCTCCTGCCCCC
CATGCTCACTGTTAGGAGAATAGTGTGCATTCTGATGTTGAGCTCGGGCTGGGCATAAAAGTCAGGGCAG
AGCCATCTATTGCTTACATTTGCTTCTGGGATCCAGATCTTTCGAAGCTAGCGCTACCGGTCGCCACCAT
GGTGAGCAAGGGCGAGGAGCTGTTCACCGGGGTGGTGCCCATCCTGGTCGAGCTGGACGGCGACGTAAAC
GGCCACAAGTTCAGCGTGTCCGGCGAGGGCGAGGGCGATGCCACCTACGGCAAGCTGACCCTGAAGCTGA
TCTGCACCACCGGCAAGCTGCCCGTGCCCTGGCCCACCCTCGTGACCACCCTGGGCTACGGCGTGCAGTG
CTTCGCCCGCTACCCCGACCACATGAAGCAGCACGACTTCTTCAAGTCCGCCATGCCCGAAGGCTACGTC
CAGGAGCGCACCATCTTCTTCAAGGACGACGGCAACTACAAGACCCGCGCCGAGGTGAAGTTCGAGGGCG
ACACCCTGGTGAACCGCATCGAGCTGAAGGGCATCGACTTCAAGGAGGACGGCAACATCCTGGGGCACAA
GCTGGAGTACAACTACAACAGCCACAACGTCTATATCACCGCCGACAAGCAGAAGAACGGCATCAAGGCC
AACTTCAAGATCCGCCACAACATCGAGGACGGCGGCGTGCAGCTCGCCGACCACTACCAGCAGAACACCC
CCATCGGCGACGGCCCCGTGCTGCTGCCCGACAACCACTACCTGAGCTACCAGTCCAAGCTGAGCAAAGA
CCCCAACGAGAAGCGCGATCACATGGTCCTGCTGGAGTTCGTGACCGCCGCCGGGATCACTCTCGGCATG
GACGAGCTGTACAAGTAAGTCGACGGCGCGCCGCGGCCGCGAATTCGATATCATAATCAACCTCTGGATT
ACAAAATTTGTGAAAGATTGACTGGTATTCTTAACTATGTTGCTCCTTTTACGCTATGTGGATACGCTGC
TTTAATGCCTTTGTATCATGCTATTGCTTCCCGTATGGCTTTCATTTTCTCCTCCTTGTATAAATCCTGG
TTAGTTCTTGCCACGGCGGAACTCATCGCCGCCTGCCTTGCCCGCTGCTGGACAGGGGCTCGGCTGTTGG
GCACTGACAATTCCGTGGCTCGAGAGATCTTCGACTGTGCCTTCTAGTTGCCAGCCATCTGTTGTTTGCC
CCTCCCCCGTGCCTTCCTTGACCCTGGAAGGTGCCACTCCCACTGTCCTTTCCTAATAAAATGAGGAAAT
TGCATCGCATTGTCTGAGTAGGTGTCATTCTATTCTGGGGGGTGGGGTGGGGCAGGACAGCAAGGGGGAG
GATTGGGAAGACAATAGCAGGCATGAGATCTCACGTGCGGACCGAGCGGCCGCAGGAACCCCTAGTGATG
GAGTTGGCCACTCCCTCTCTGCGCGCTCGCTCGCTCACTGAGGCCGGGCGACCAAAGGTCGCCCGACGCC
CGGGCTTTGCCCGGGCGGCCTCAGTGAGCGAGCGAGCGCGCAGCTGCCTGCAGGGGCGCCTGATGCGGTA
TTTTCTCCTTACGCATCTGTGCGGTATTTCACACCGCATA
[95 nt withheld, positions 2211-2305]
T
[46 nt withheld, positions 2307-2352]
C
[141 nt withheld, positions 2354-2494]
CCTTTGACGTTGGAGTCCACGTTCTTT
[37 nt withheld, positions 2522-2558]
ACTCTATCTCGGGCTATTCTTTTGATTTATAAGGGATTTTGCCGATTTCGGTCTATTGGTTAAAAAATGA
GCTGATTTAACAAAAATTTAACGCGAATTTTAACAAAATATTAACGTTTACAATTTTATGGTGCACTCTC
AGTACAATCTGCTCTGATGCCGCATAGTTAAGCCAGCCCCGACACCCGCCAACACCCGCTGACGCGCCCT
GACGGGCTTGTCTGCTCCCGGCATCCGCTTACAGACAAGCTGTGACCGTCTCCGGGAGCTGCATGTGTCA
GAGGTTTTCACCGTCATCACCGAAACGCGCGAGACGAAAGGGCCTCGTGATACGCCTATTTTTATAGGTT
AATGTCATGATAATAATGGTTTCTTAGACGTCAGGTGGCACTTTTCGGGGAAATGTGCGCGGAACCCCTA
TTTGTTTATTTTTCTAAATACATTCAAATATGTATCCGCTCATGAGACAATAACCCTGATAAATGCTTCA
ATAATATTGAAAAAGGAAGAGTATGAGTATTCAACATTTCCGTGTCGCCCTTATTCCCTTTTTTGCGGCA
TTTTGCCTTCCTGTTTTTGCTCACCCAGAAACGCTGGTGAAAGTAAAAGATGCTGAAGATCAGTTGGGTG
CACGAGTGGGTTACATCGAACTGGATCTCAACAGCGGTAAGATCCTTGAGAGTTTTCGCCCCGAAGAACG
TTTTCCAATGATGAGCACTTTTAAAGTTCTGCTATGTGGCGCGGTATTATCCCGTATTGACGCCGGGCAA
GAGCAACTCGGTCGCCGCATACACTATTCTCAGAATGACTTGGTTGAGTACTCACCAGTCACAGAAAAGC
ATCTTACGGATGGCATGACAGTAAGAGAATTATGCAGTGCTGCCATAACCATGAGTGATAACACTGCGGC
CAACTTACTTCTGACAACGATCGGAGGACCGAAGGAGCTAACCGCTTTTTTGCACAACATGGGGGATCAT
GTAACTCGCCTTGATCGTTGGGAACCGGAGCTGAATGAAGCCATACCAAACGACGAGCGTGACACCACGA
TGCCTGTAGCAATGGCAACAACGTTGCGCAAACTATTAACTGGCGAACTACTTACTCTAGCTTCCCGGCA
ACAATTAATAGACTGGATGGAGGCGGATAAAGTTGCAGGACCACTTCTGCGCTCGGCCCTTCCGGCTGGC
TGGTTTATTGCTGATAAATCTGGAGCCGGTGAGCGTGGGTCTCGCGGTATCATTGCAGCACTGGGGCCAG
ATGGTAAGCCCTCCCGTATCGTAGTTATCTACACGACGGGGAGTCAGGCAACTATGGATGAACGAAATAG
ACAGATCGCTGAGATAGGTGCCTCACTGATTAAGCATTGGTAACTGTCAGACCAAGTTTACTCATATATA
CTTTAGATTGATTTAAAACTTCATTTTTAATTTAAAAGGATCTAGGTGAAGATCCTTTTTGATAATCTCA
TGACCAAAATCCCTTAACGTGAGTTTTCGTTCCACTGAGCGTCAGACCCCGTAGAAAAGATCAAAGGATC
TTCTTGAGATCCTTTTTTTCTGCGCGTAATCTGCTGCTTGCAAACAAAAAAACCACCGCTACCAGCGGTG
GTTTGTTTGCCGGATCAAGAGCTACCAACTCTTTTTCCGAAGGTAACTGGCTTCAGCAGAGCGCAGATAC
CAAATACTGTTCTTCTAGTGTAGCCGTAGTTAGGCCACCACTTCAAGAACTCTGTAGCACCGCCTACATA
CCTCGCTCTGCTAATCCTGTTACCAGTGGCTGCTGCCAGTGGCGATAAGTCGTGTCTTACCGGGTTGGAC
TCAAGACGATAGTTACCGGATAAGGCGCAGCGGTCGGGCTGAACGGGGGGTTCGTGCACACAGCCCAGCT
TGGAGCGAACGACCTACACCGAACTGAGATACCTACAGCGTGAGCTATGAGAAAGCGCCACGCTTCCCGA
AGGGAGAAAGGCGGACAGGTATCCGGTAAGCGGCAGGGTCGGAACAGGAGAGCGCACGAGGGAGCTTCCA
GGGGGAAACGCCTGGTATCTTTATAGTCCTGTCGGGTTTCGCCACCTCTGACTTGAGCGTCGATTTTTGT
GATGCTCGTCAGGGGGGCGGAGCCTATGGAAAAACGCCAGCAACGCGGCCTTTTTACGGTTCCTGGCCTT
TTGCTGGCCTTTTGCTCACATGT
Features (pLannotate 1.2.2; 14 found; start..end, strand, type, name):
     12..39      +  repeat_region  AAV2 ITR (fragment): inverted terminal repeat of adeno-associated virus serotype 2 inverted
     68..95      +  repeat_region  AAV2 ITR (fragment): inverted terminal repeat of adeno-associated virus serotype 2 inverted
    769..1485    +  CDS            SYFP2: SYFP2 is a basic (constitutively fluorescent) yellow fluorescent protein published in 2006, derived from Aequorea victoria. It is reported to be a very rapidly-maturing monomer with moderate acid sensitivity.
   1525..1682    +  misc_feature   WPRE (fragment): woodchuck hepatitis virus posttranscriptional regulatory element
   1688..1768    +  misc_feature   WPRE (fragment): woodchuck hepatitis virus posttranscriptional regulatory element
   1785..1896    +  polyA_signal   bGH poly(A) signal: bovine growth hormone polyadenylation signal
   2014..2154    +  repeat_region  AAV2 ITR: inverted terminal repeat of adeno-associated virus serotype 2 inverted
   2159..2210    -  misc_feature   bom (fragment): basis of mobility region from pBR322
   2229..2684    +  rep_origin     f1 ori (sequence partly withheld): f1 bacteriophage origin of replication; arrow indicates direction of (+) strand synthesis
   2685..2734    -  misc_feature   bom (fragment): basis of mobility region from pBR322
   2836..2871    -  CDS            rop (fragment): Rop protein, which maintains plasmids at low copy number; rop
   2966..3070    +  promoter       AmpR promoter: bla
   3071..3931    +  CDS            AmpR: β-lactamase; bla; confers resistance to ampicillin, carbenicillin, and related antibiotics
   4102..4690    +  rep_origin     ori: high-copy-number ColE1/pMB1/pBR322/pUC origin of replication
