[The description below was written by a language model from this plasmid's Addgene catalogue record and pLannotate feature annotations shown in this document.]
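Description:
AiP1376 - pAAV-AiE2147m-minBG-SYFP2-WPRE-BGHpA is an adeno-associated virus transfer plasmid built on a pAAV2 backbone, about 4.75 kb in total. It is one of a large collection of enhancer-driven AAV vectors made to give genetic access to defined brain cell types. It is propagated in E. coli as a high-copy plasmid through a ColE1/pUC-type origin and selected with ampicillin via the β-lactamase gene and its native promoter. The backbone also carries an f1 phage origin and small remnants of pBR322 bom and rop sequences. A recombination-deficient host strain is recorded for growth, which fits the need to keep the repetitive ITRs stable.

The payload sits between AAV2 inverted terminal repeats, which direct replication and packaging of the intervening DNA into AAV particles. The 3' ITR is annotated in full. The 5' ITR is detected only as two short fragments, which may reflect how difficult these hairpin repeats are to sequence and annotate. Downstream of the 5' ITR lies an unannotated stretch of several hundred bases that should hold the AiE2147m enhancer and the minimal beta-globin (minBG) promoter named in the record, with the enhancer cloned between retained MluI and SgrAI sites. The minimal promoter has little activity on its own, so expression depends on the enhancer, which is meant to restrict it to particular brain cell populations. The record does not state which populations. The reporter is SYFP2, a rapidly maturing monomeric yellow fluorescent protein. It is followed by a WPRE, annotated as two fragments that suggest a shortened variant, to boost transcript stability and expression, and by a bovine growth hormone polyadenylation signal. The construct is typically used to make recombinant AAV for labelling enhancer-defined cells and assessing enhancer specificity.
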