Addgene plasmid #220645: AiP1376 - pAAV-AiE2147m-minBG-SYFP2-WPRE-BGHpA
Purpose: AiE2147m is an enhancer sequence, designed to drive AAV-mediated transgene expression in specific populations of brain cells
Depositing lab: Allen Institute for Brain Science & Bosiljka Tasic. Depositing organization: Allen Institute. Publication: A suite of enhancer AAVs and transgenic mouse lines for genetic access to cortical cell types. Ben-Simon Y, Hooper M, Narayan S, Daigle TL, Dwivedi D, Way SW, Oster A, Stafford DA, Mich JK, Taormina MJ, Martinez RA, Opitz-Araya X, Roth JR, Alexander JR, Allen S, Amster A, Arbuckle J, Ayala A, Baker PM, Bakken TE, Barcelli T, Barta S, Bendrick J, Bertagnolli D, Bielstein C, Bishwakarma P, Bowlus J, Boyer G, Brouner K, Casian B, Casper T, Chakka AB, Chakrabarty R, Chance RK, Chavan S, Clark M, Colbert K, Collman F, Daniel S, Departee M, DiValentin P, Donadio N, Dotson N, Egdorf T, Fliss T, Gabitto M, Garcia J, Gary A, Gasperini M, Gloe J, Goldy J, Gore BB, Graybuck L, Greisman N, Haeseleer F, Halterman C, Haradon Z, Hastings SD, Helback O, Ho W, Hockemeyer D, Huang C, Huff S, Hunker A, Johansen N, Jones D, Juneau Z, Kalmbach B, Kannan M, Khem S, Kussick E, Kutsal R, Larsen R, Lee C, Lee AY, Leibly M, Lenz GH, Li S, Liang E, Lusk N, Madigan Z, Malloy J, Malone J, McCue R, Melchor J, Mollenkopf T, Moosman S, Morin E, Newman D, Ng L, Ngo K, Omstead V, Otto S, Oyama A, Pena N, Pham T, Phillips E, Pom CA, Potekhina L, Ransford S, Ray PL, Rette D, Reynoldson C, Rimorin C, Rocha D, Ruiz A, Sanchez REA, Sawyer L, Sedeno-Cortes A, Sevigny JP, Shapovalova N, Shepard N, Shulga L, Sigler AR, Siverts L, Soliman S, Somasundaram S, Staats B, Stewart K, Szelenyi E, Tieu M, Trader C, Tran A, van Velthoven CTJ, Walker M, Wang Y, Weed N, Wirthlin M, Wood T, Wynalda B, Yao Z, Zhou T, Ariza J, Dee N, Reding M, Ronellenfitch K, Mufti S, Sunkin SM, Smith KA, Esposito L, Waters J, Thyagarajan B, Yao S, Lein ES, Zeng H, Levi BP, Ngai J, Ting JT, Tasic B. Cell. 2025 May 16:S0092-8674(25)00513-6. doi: 10.1016/j.cell.2025.05.002. PubMed 40403729.
Backbone
  Vector backbone: pAAV2
  Vector type: AAV
Growth in bacteria
  Bacterial resistance: Ampicillin, 100 μg/mL
  Growth temperature: 37°C
  Growth strain: NEB Stable
  Copy number: High Copy
Gene/Insert
  Gene/Insert name: SYFP2
  Species: Synthetic
  Promoter: minBG
  Cloning method: Gibson Cloning
Terms and licenses: Academic/Nonprofit Terms; Industry Terms: Not Available to Industry
Depositor comments: 5' Cloning Site: MluI (not destroyed), 3' Cloning Site: SgrAI (not destroyed). Please visit https://doi.org/10.1101/2024.06.10.597244 for bioRxiv preprint.
How to cite: AiP1376 - pAAV-AiE2147m-minBG-SYFP2-WPRE-BGHpA was a gift from Allen Institute for Brain Science & Bosiljka Tasic (Addgene plasmid # 220645 ; http://n2t.net/addgene:220645 ; RRID:Addgene_220645)
